>Addgene plasmid #61282 | Xp75 DDD | addgene partial sequence | sequence record 101274 | CMV-F 5'-CGCAAATGGGCGGTAGGCGTG-3'
CTATATAAGCAATGCTCGTTTAGGGAACCGCCATTCTGCCTGGGGACGTCGGAGCAAGCTTGATTTAGGT
GACACTATAGAATACAAGCTACTTGTTCTTTTTGCAGGATCCAGCATGGAAACCCCTCTGTTTATTATCC
TGGGCTGCATGGCAATGCTCAATGCTCAGAAAGAGCCATGTTGGTCAGGGCAATACACCGCAAAAGGGGA
GTGCTGCATTTCTTGCCAAGTAGGCGAGGGAGTTATAAAGCGCTGCGGAGTAAACCAAACTGTCTGCGAA
CCATGCCTTGACAGTGTTACTTACTCAGACACTATCAGCCATACCGAGGCCTGCAAGCCCTGCACAGAGT
GTTTCGGCCATAAACGTATGGAAGCACCATGTGTTGAGTCTGATGATGCTGTCTGCGCTTGTGCCTATGG
ATACTTCACGGACAAAAAGAGCGGACAGTGCAAACTTTGCAAGAGCTGCCCTGAAGGTTTTGGAATGATG
ATGTCCTGTACGAACATCCAGGACACCATCTGTGAGAAGTGTCCAGAAGGGACATATTCAGATGAGGATA
ACGATAGAGATCCATGCCTGCCCTGCACTATCTGTGAGGACGGTGAAATAGAGGCTAAAGAGTGCACATT
TACATCTGACACAGTGTGCTATGACCCCAACCCCCGTGTTTCTTCAGTGACCCCAGCAAGCTCAGACTTT
CCCTACACAGGGACGTCCGTTCCTCCTTTTGATCTGAGCAGCAGCAGCGCCACCACCTCCGGAGACTCCA
AAGTTTTGCCTCCAACTGGAGTAGCAGAGAATCTTATACCCGTGTACTGCTCCATCCTGGCAGCTGTCAT
TGCTGGTCTGGTGGCATTCATTGTTTTTAAAAGGTGGAACAGCTGCAAGCAGAACAAGCAGGGAGGTAAC
AGCCATCCAGTAAATCAGACCCCATCGCCGGAGGGGGAGAAGTTGCACAGTGACAGTGGGATCTCTGTGA
ATAGTGACAGCACCGCAGAGCAGCCAACAGGACACCCCCAAGGTAAAAATGACATGCATCTTCACAACAA
ACTTTCTTCTCATAAGCAAGAAGAGGTAGAGAAGCTTT
