>Addgene plasmid #61282 | Xp75 DDD | addgene partial sequence | sequence record 101276 | M13pUC-Rev 5'-AGCGGATAACAATTTCACACAGG-3'
TGACCATGATTACGCCAAGCGCGCAATTAACCCTCACTAAAGGGAACAAAAGCTGGGTACCGGGCCCAAT
GCATTGGCGCCGCGGCCGCGAATTAAAAAACCTCCCACACCTCCCCCTGAACCTGAAACATAAAATGAAT
GCAATTGTTGTTGTTAACTTGTTTATTGCAGCTTATAATGGTTACAAATAAAGCAATAGCATCACAAATT
TCACAAATAAAGCATTTTTTTCACTGCATTCTAGTTGTGGTTTGTCCAAACTCATCAATGTATCTTATCA
TGTCTGGATCTACGTAATACGACTCACTATAGTTCTAGAGGCTCGAGAGGCCTTGAATTCTCAGGTCTGC
TCTAGAGACCCACTTAAAAGCTTCTCTACCTCTTCTTGCTTATGAGAAGAAAGTTTGTTGTGAAGATGCA
TGTCATTTTTACCTTGGGGGTGTCCTGTTGGCTGCTCTGCGGTGCTGTCACTATTCACAGAGATCCCACT
GTCACTGTGCAACTTCTCCCCCTCCGGCGATGGGGTCTGATTTACTGGATGGCTGTTACCTCCCTGCTTG
TTCTGCTTGCAGCTGTTCCACCTTTTAAAAACAATGAATGCCACCAGACCAGCAATGACAGCTGCCAGGA
TGGAGCAGTACACGGGTATAAGATTCTCTGCTACTCCAGTTGGAGGCAAAACTTTGGAGTCTCCGGAGGT
GGTGGCGCTGCTGCTGCTCAGATCAAAAGGAGGAACGGACGTCCCTGTGTAGGGAAAGTCTGAGCTTGCT
GGGGTCACTGAAGAAACACGGGGGTTGGGGTCATAGCACACTGTGTCAGATGTAAATGTGCACTCTTTAG
CCTCTATTTCACCGTCCTCACAGATAGTGCAGGGCAGGCATGGATCTCTATCGTTATCCTCATCTGAATA
TGTCCCTTCTGGACACTTCTCACAGATGGTGTCCTGGATGTTCGTACAGGACATCATCATTCCAAAACCT
TCAGGGCAGCTCTTGCAAAGTTTGCACTGTCCGCTCTTTTTGTCCGTGAAGTATCCATAGGCACAAGCGC
AGACAGCATCATCAGACTCAACACATGGTGCTTCCAT
