[The description below was written by a language model from this plasmid's Addgene catalogue record.]
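Description:
Xp75 DDD is an expression plasmid built on the CS2+ backbone, a vector catalogued here for both mammalian and Xenopus expression. The backbone is about 4.1 kb and the complete plasmid about 5.1 kb. It is propagated in E. coli under ampicillin selection; the record lists the copy number as unknown and provides no feature table, so the origin of replication and other backbone elements are not itemised.

The insert is an approximately 1 kb fragment of the Xenopus laevis p75 neurotrophin receptor (p75NTRa) encoding amino acids 1–332. This is a C-terminal truncation that removes the putative death domain, so despite the stated purpose's wording ("expresses Xenopus p75 DDD domain"), "DDD" evidently denotes a death-domain-deleted form of the receptor rather than an isolated domain. The fragment was cloned between BamHI and EcoRI sites, both of which remain intact, and is placed under a CMV promoter for expression in vertebrate cells. SP6 and T3 are listed as the flanking sequencing primers, indicating that these phage promoter sequences border the cloning region; in vectors of this type an SP6 promoter upstream of the insert is commonly used to make synthetic mRNA in vitro for embryo microinjection, although the record does not state that this construct was used that way. No epitope tag or reporter is recorded.

The construct comes from work on the expression and function of Xenopus p75NTR in development. A receptor lacking the death domain would typically be compared with the full-length protein to test how much that intracellular region contributes to signalling, but the record does not describe specific experiments.
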