Addgene plasmid #61282: Xp75 DDD
Purpose: Expresses Xenopus p75 DDD domain
Depositing lab: Mark Bothwell & Lara Hutson. Depositing organization: University of Washington. Publication: Expression and function of Xenopus laevis p75(NTR) suggest evolution of developmental regulatory mechanisms. Hutson LD, Bothwell M. J Neurobiol. 2001 Nov 5;49(2):79-98. 10.1002/neu.1067 PubMed 11598917.
Backbone
  Vector backbone: CS2+
  Backbone size w/o insert (bp): 4097
  Total vector size (bp): 5097
  Vector type: Mammalian Expression ; xenopus expression
Growth in bacteria
  Bacterial resistance: Ampicillin, 100 μg/mL
  Growth temperature: 37°C
  Growth strain: DH5alpha
  Copy number: Unknown
Gene/Insert
  Gene/Insert name: p75 DDD (alt name: p75 neurotrophin receptor)
  Species: X. laevis (frog)
  Insert size (bp): 1000
  Mutation: lacks the putative death domain (contains amino acids 1-332)
  Entrez Gene: p75NTRa
  Promoter: CMV
  Cloning method: Restriction Enzyme; 5′ cloning site BamHI (not destroyed); 3′ cloning site EcoRI (not destroyed)
  Sequencing primers: 5′ SP6; 3′ T3
Terms and licenses: Academic/Nonprofit Terms; Industry Terms: Not Available to Industry
How to cite: Xp75 DDD was a gift from Mark Bothwell & Lara Hutson (Addgene plasmid # 61282 ; http://n2t.net/addgene:61282 ; RRID:Addgene_61282)
